>Addgene plasmid #106122 | pCI syn iGluu | depositor full sequence | sequence record 200905 | pCI syn iGluu sequence 5526 bps
ACGCGGCCTTTTACGGTTCCTGGCCTTTGCTGGCCTTTTGCTCACATGGCTCGACAGATCTAATCTGCAG
AGGGCCCTGCGTATGAGTGCAAGTGGGTTTTAGGACCAGGATGAGGCGGGGTGGGGGTGCCTACCTGACG
ACCGACCCCGACCCACTGGACAAGCACCCAACCCCCATTCCCCAAATTGCGCATCCCCTATCAGAGAGGG
GGAGGGGAAACAGGATGCGGCGAGGCGCGTGCGCACTGCCAGCTTCAGCACCGCGGACAGTGCCTTCGCC
CCCGCCTGGCGGCGCGCGCCACCGCCGCCTCAGCACTGAAGGCGCGCTGACGTCACTCGCCGGTCCCCCG
CAAACTCCCCTTCCCGGCCACCTTGGTCGCGTCCGCGCCGCCGCCGGCCCAGCCGGACCGCACCACGCGA
GGCGCGAGATAGGGGGGCACGGGCGCGACCATCTGCGCTGCGGCGCCGGCGACTCAGCGCTGCCTCAGTC
TGCGGTGGGCAGCGGAGGAGTCGTGTCGTGCCTGAGAGCGCAGCTGCAGCTAGGAAGTTGGTCGTGAGGC
ACTGGGCAGGTAAGTATCAAGGTTACAAGACAGGTTTAAGGAGACCAATAGAAACTGGGCTTGTCGAGAC
AGAGAAGACTCTTGCGTTTCTGATAGGCACCTATTGGTCTTACTGACATCCACTTTGCCTTTCTCTCCAC
AGGTGTCCACTCCCAGTTCAATTACAGCTCTTAAGGCTAGAGTACTTAATACGACTCACTATAGGCTAGC
GCTACCGGACTCAAGCTTGGTACCGAACTCGGATCCACTAGTAACGGCCGCCAGTGTGCTGGAATTCGGC
TTGGGGATATCCACCATGGAGACAGACACACTCCTGCTATGGGTACTGCTGCTCTGGGTTCCAGGTTCCA
CTGGTGACAGATCTGCCGCAGGCAGCACGCTGGACAAAATCGCCAAAAACGGTGTGATTGTCGTCGGTCA
CCGTGAATCTTCAGTGCCTTTCTCTTATTACGACAATCAGCAAAAAGTGGTGGGTTACTCGCAGGATTAC
TCCAACGCCATTGTTGAAGCAGTGAAAAAGAAACTCAACAAACCGGACTTGCAGGTAAAACTGATTCCGA
TTACCACGCAAAACCGTATTCCACTGCTGCAAAACGGCACTTTCGATTTTGAATGTGGTTCTACCACCAA
CAACGTCGAACGCCAAAAACAGGCGGCTTTCTCTGACACTATTTTCGTGGTCGGTACGCGCCTGTTGACC
AAAAAGGGTGGCGATATCAAAGATTTTGCCAACCTGAAAGACAAAGCCGTAGTCGTCACTTCCGGCACTA
CCTCTGAAGTTTTGCTCAACAAACTGAATGAAGAGCAAAAAATGAATATGCGCATCATCAGCGCCAAAGA
TCACGGTGACTCTTTCCGCACCCTGGAAAGCGGTCGTGCCGTTGCCTTTATGATGGATGACGTGCTGCTG
GCCGGTGAACGTGCGAAAGCGAAGAAACCAGACAACTGGGAAATCGTCGGCAAGCCGCAGTCTCAGGAGG
CCTACGGTTGTATGTTGCGTAAAGATGATCCGCAGTTCAAAAAGCTGATGGATGACACCATCGCTCAGGT
GCAGACCTCCGGTGAAGCGGAAAAATGGTTTGATAAGTGGTTCAAAAATCCAATTCTGGTGAGCCACAAC
GTCTATATCATGGCCGACAAGCAGAGGAACGGCATCAAGGCGAACTTCAAGATCCGCCACAACATCGAGG
ACGGCGGCGTGCAGCTCGCCTACCACTACCAGCAGAACACCCCCATCGGCGACGGCCCCGTGCTGCTGCC
CGACAACCACTACCTGAGCACCCAGTCCAAACTTTCGAAAGACCCCAACGAGAAGCGCGATCACATGGTC
CTGCTGGAGTTCGTGACCGCCGCCGGGATCACTCTCGGCATGGACGAGCTGTACAAGGGCGGTACCGGAG
GGAGCATGGTGAGCAAGGGCGAGGAGCTGTTCACCGGGGTGGTGCCCATCCTGGTCGAGCTGGACGGCGA
CGTAAACGGCCACAAGTTCAGCGTGTCCGGCGAGGGTGAGGGCGATGCCACCTACGGCAAGCTGACCCTG
AAGTTCATCTGCACCACCGGCAAGCTGCCCGTGCCCTGGCCCACCCTCGTGACCACCCTGACCTACGGCG
TGCAGTGCTTCAGCCGCTACCCCGACCACATGAAGCAGCACGACTTCTTCAAGTCCGCCATGCCCGAAGG
CTACATCCAGGAGCGCACCATCTTCTTCAAGGACGACGGCAACTACAAGACCCGCGCCGAGGTGAAGTTC
GAGGGCGACACCCTGGTGAACCGCATCGAGCTGAAGGGCATCGACTTCAAGGAGGACGGCAACATCCTGG
GGCATAAGCTGGAGTACAACTTTAACAACCCCCTGAACATGAATTTCGAACTGTCAGACGAAATGAAAGC
ACTGTTCAAAGAACCGAATGACAAGGCACTGAAACTGCAGGTCGACGAACAAAAACTCATCTCAGAAGAG
GATCTGAATGCTGTGGGCCAGGACACGCAGGAGGTCATCGTGGTGCCACACTCCTTGCCCTTTAAGGTGG
TGGTGATCTCAGCCATCCTGGCCCTGGTGGTGCTCACCATCATCTCCCTTATCATCCTCATCATGCTTTG
GCAGAAGAAGCCACGTTAGGCGGCCGCTTCGAGCAGACATGATAAGATACATTGATGAGTTTGGACAAAC
CACAACTAGAATGCAGTGAAAAAAATGCTTTATTTGTGAAATTTGTGATGCTATTGCTTTATTTGTAACC
ATTATAAGCTGCAATAAACAAGTTAACAACAACAATTGCATTCATTTTATGTTTCAGGTTCAGGGGGAGA
TGTGGGAGGTTTTTTAAAGCAAGTAAAACCTCTACAAATGTGGTAAAATCGATAAGGATCCGGGCTGGCG
TAATAGCGAAGAGGCCCGCACCGATCGCCCTTCCCAACAGTTGCGCAGCCTGAATGGCGAATGG
[124 nt withheld, positions 3005-3128]
C
[91 nt withheld, positions 3130-3220]
A
[49 nt withheld, positions 3222-3270]
CCTTTGACGTTGGAGTCCACGTTCTTT
[37 nt withheld, positions 3298-3334]
ACCCTATCTCGGTCTATTCTTTTGATTTATAAGGGATTTTGCCGATTTCGGCCTATTGGTTAAAAAATGA
GCTGATTTAACAAAAATTTAACGCGAATTTTAACAAAATATTAACGCTTACAATTTCCTGATGCGGTATT
TTCTCCTTACGCATCTGTGCGGTATTTCACACCGCATATGGTGCACTCTCAGTACAATCTGCTCTGATGC
CGCATAGTTAAGCCAGCCCCGACACCCGCCAACACCCGCTGACGCGCCCTGACGGGCTTGTCTGCTCCCG
GCATCCGCTTACAGACAAGCTGTGACCGTCTCCGGGAGCTGCATGTGTCAGAGGTTTTCACCGTCATCAC
CGAAACGCGCGAGACGAAAGGGCCTCGTGATACGCCTATTTTTATAGGTTAATGTCATGATAATAATGGT
TTCTTAGACGTCAGGTGGCACTTTTCGGGGAAATGTGCGCGGAACCCCTATTTGTTTATTTTTCTAAATA
CATTCAAATATGTATCCGCTCATGAGACAATAACCCTGATAAATGCTTCAATAATATTGAAAAAGGAAGA
GTATGAGTATTCAACATTTCCGTGTCGCCCTTATTCCCTTTTTTGCGGCATTTTGCCTTCCTGTTTTTGC
TCACCCAGAAACGCTGGTGAAAGTAAAAGATGCTGAAGATCAGTTGGGTGCACGAGTGGGTTACATCGAA
CTGGATCTCAACAGCGGTAAGATCCTTGAGAGTTTTCGCCCCGAAGAACGTTTTCCAATGATGAGCACTT
TTAAAGTTCTGCTATGTGGCGCGGTATTATCCCGTATTGACGCCGGGCAAGAGCAACTCGGTCGCCGCAT
ACACTATTCTCAGAATGACTTGGTTGAGTACTCACCAGTCACAGAAAAGCATCTTACGGATGGCATGACA
GTAAGAGAATTATGCAGTGCTGCCATAACCATGAGTGATAACACTGCGGCCAACTTACTTCTGACAACGA
TCGGAGGACCGAAGGAGCTAACCGCTTTTTTGCACAACATGGGGGATCATGTAACTCGCCTTGATCGTTG
GGAACCGGAGCTGAATGAAGCCATACCAAACGACGAGCGTGACACCACGATGCCTGTAGCAATGGCAACA
ACGTTGCGCAAACTATTAACTGGCGAACTACTTACTCTAGCTTCCCGGCAACAATTAATAGACTGGATGG
AGGCGGATAAAGTTGCAGGACCACTTCTGCGCTCGGCCCTTCCGGCTGGCTGGTTTATTGCTGATAAATC
TGGAGCCGGTGAGCGTGGGTCTCGCGGTATCATTGCAGCACTGGGGCCAGATGGTAAGCCCTCCCGTATC
GTAGTTATCTACACGACGGGGAGTCAGGCAACTATGGATGAACGAAATAGACAGATCGCTGAGATAGGTG
CCTCACTGATTAAGCATTGGTAACTGTCAGACCAAGTTTACTCATATATACTTTAGATTGATTTAAAACT
TCATTTTTAATTTAAAAGGATCTAGGTGAAGATCCTTTTTGATAATCTCATGACCAAAATCCCTTAACGT
GAGTTTTCGTTCCACTGAGCGTCAGACCCCGTAGAAAAGATCAAAGGATCTTCTTGAGATCCTTTTTTTC
TGCGCGTAATCTGCTGCTTGCAAACAAAAAAACCACCGCTACCAGCGGTGGTTTGTTTGCCGGATCAAGA
GCTACCAACTCTTTTTCCGAAGGTAACTGGCTTCAGCAGAGCGCAGATACCAAATACTGTTCTTCTAGTG
TAGCCGTAGTTAGGCCACCACTTCAAGAACTCTGTAGCACCGCCTACATACCTCGCTCTGCTAATCCTGT
TACCAGTGGCTGCTGCCAGTGGCGATAAGTCGTGTCTTACCGGGTTGGACTCAAGACGATAGTTACCGGA
TAAGGCGCAGCGGTCGGGCTGAACGGGGGGTTCGTGCACACAGCCCAGCTTGGAGCGAACGACCTACACC
GAACTGAGATACCTACAGCGTGAGCTATGAGAAAGCGCCACGCTTCCCGAAGGGAGAAAGGCGGACAGGT
ATCCGGTAAGCGGCAGGGTCGGAACAGGAGAGCGCACGAGGGAGCTTCCAGGGGGAAACGCCTGGTATCT
TTATAGTCCTGTCGGGTTTCGCCACCTCTGACTTGAGCGTCGATTTTTGTGATGCTCGTCAGGGGGGCGG
AGCCTATGGAAAAACGCCAGCA
Features (pLannotate 1.2.2; 17 found; start..end, strand, type, name):
     86..533     +  promoter       hSyn promoter: human synapsin I promoter; confers neuron-specific expression (Kügler et al., 2003)
    570..702     +  intron         chimeric intron: chimera between introns from human β-globin and immunoglobulin heavy chain genes
    747..765     +  promoter       T7 promoter: promoter for bacteriophage T7 RNA polymerase
    765..783     +  misc_feature   MCS (fragment): multiple cloning site
    856..918     +  sig_peptide    Igκ leader: leader sequence from mouse immunoglobulin κ light chain
    925..1665    +  CDS            gltI (fragment): GLTI_ECOLI - Also known as ybeJ, yzzK. Experimental evidence at protein level: Swiss-Prot protein existence level 1. Part of the ABC transporter complex GltIJKL involved in glutamate and aspartate uptake. Binds to both glutamate and aspartate. From Escherichia coli (strain K12).
   1678..2400    +  CDS            cEGFP: cEGFP is a basic (constitutively fluorescent) green fluorescent protein published in 2008, derived from Aequorea victoria.
   2530..2676    +  CDS            PDGFRβ TM domain: transmembrane domain from platelet derived growth factor receptor beta
   2703..2824    -  polyA_signal   SV40 poly(A) signal: SV40 polyadenylation signal
   2847..2915    -  CDS            large T antigen (fragment): large T antigen from SV40 (simian virus 40)
   2934..3001    +  CDS            lacZα (fragment): LacZα fragment of β-galactosidase; lacZ fragment
   3005..3433    +  rep_origin     f1 ori (sequence partly withheld): f1 bacteriophage origin of replication; arrow indicates direction of (+) strand synthesis
   3461..3560    -  misc_feature   bom (fragment): basis of mobility region from pBR322
   3662..3697    -  CDS            rop (fragment): Rop protein, which maintains plasmids at low copy number; rop
   3792..3896    +  promoter       AmpR promoter: bla
   3897..4757    +  CDS            AmpR: β-lactamase; bla; confers resistance to ampicillin, carbenicillin, and related antibiotics
   4928..5516    +  rep_origin     ori: high-copy-number ColE1/pMB1/pBR322/pUC origin of replication
