>Addgene plasmid #106122 | pCI syn iGluu | addgene full sequence | sequence record 211683 | Addgene NGS Result
TGCTGGCCTTTTGCTCACATGGCTCGACAGATCTAATCTGCAGAGGGCCCTGCGTATGAGTGCAAGTGGG
TTTTAAGACCAGGATGAGGCGGGGTGGGGGTGCCTACCTGACGACCGACCCCGACCCACTGGACAAGCAC
CCAACCCCCATTCCCCAAATTGCGCATCCCCTATCAGAGAGGGGGAGGGGAAACAGGATGCGGCGAGGCG
CGTGCGCACTGCCAGCTTCAGCACCGCGGACAGTGCCTTCGCCCCCGCCTGGCGGCGCGCGCCACCGCCG
CCTCAGCACTGAAGGCGCGCTGACGTCACTCGCCGGTCCCCCGCAAACTCCCCTTCCCGGCCACCTTGGT
CGCGTCCGCGCCGCCGCCGGCCCAGCCGGACCGCACCACGCGAGGCGCGAGATAGGGGGGCACGGGCGCG
ACCATCTGCGCTGCGGCGCCGGCGACTCAGCGCTGCCTCAGTCTGCGGTGGGCAGCGGAGGAGTCGTGTC
GTGCCTGAGAGCGCAGCTGCAGCTAGGAAGTTGGTCGTGAGGCACTGGGCAGGTAAGTATCAAGGTTACA
AGACAGGTTTAAGGAGACCAATAGAAACTGGGCTTGTCGAGACAGAGAAGACTCTTGCGTTTCTGATAGG
CACCTATTGGTCTTACTGACATCCACTTTGCCTTTCTCTCCACAGGTGTCCACTCCCAGTTCAATTACAG
CTCTTAAGGCTAGAGTACTTAATACGACTCACTATAGGCTAGCGCTACCGGACTCAAGCTTGGTACCGAA
CTCGGATCCACTAGTAACGGCCGCCAGTGTGCTGGAATTCGGCTTGGGGATATCCACCATGGAGACAGAC
ACACTCCTGCTATGGGTACTGCTGCTCTGGGTTCCAGGTTCCACTGGTGACAGATCTGCCGCAGGCAGCA
CGCTGGACAAAATCGCCAAAAACGGTGTGATTGTCGTCGGTCACCGTGAATCTTCAGTGCCTTTCTCTTA
TTACGACAATCAGCAAAAAGTGGTGGGTTACTCGCAGGATTACTCCAACGCCATTGTTGAAGCAGTGAAA
AAGAAACTCAACAAACCGGACTTGCAGGTAAAACTGATTCCGATTACCACGCAAAACCGTATTCCACTGC
TGCAAAACGGCACTTTCGATTTTGAATGTGGTTCTACCACCAACAACGTCGAACGCCAAAAACAGGCGGC
TTTCTCTGACACTATTTTCGTGGTCGGTACGCGCCTGTTGACCAAAAAGGGTGGCGATATCAAAGATTTT
GCCAACCTGAAAGACAAAGCCGTAGTCGTCACTTCCGGCACTACCTCTGAAGTTTTGCTCAACAAACTGA
ATGAAGAGCAAAAAATGAATATGCGCATCATCAGCGCCAAAGATCACGGTGACTCTTTCCGCACCCTGGA
AAGCGGTCGTGCCGTTGCCTTTATGATGGATGACGTGCTGCTGGCCGGTGAACGTGCGAAAGCGAAGAAA
CCAGACAACTGGGAAATCGTCGGCAAGCCGCAGTCTCAGGAGGCCTACGGTTGTATGTTGCGTAAAGATG
ATCCGCAGTTCAAAAAGCTGATGGATGACACCATCGCTCAGGTGCAGACCTCCGGTGAAGCGGAAAAATG
GTTTGATAAGTGGTTCAAAAATCCAATTCTGGTGAGCCACAACGTCTATATCATGGCCGACAAGCAGAGG
AACGGCATCAAGGCGAACTTCAAGATCCGCCACAACATCGAGGACGGCGGCGTGCAGCTCGCCTACCACT
ACCAGCAGAACACCCCCATCGGCGACGGCCCCGTGCTGCTGCCCGACAACCACTACCTGAGCACCCAGTC
CAAACTTTCGAAAGACCCCAACGAGAAGCGCGATCACATGGTCCTGCTGGAGTTCGTGACCGCCGCCGGG
ATCACTCTCGGCATGGACGAGCTGTACAAGGGCGGTACCGGAGGGAGCATGGTGAGCAAGGGCGAGGAGC
TGTTCACCGGGGTGGTGCCCATCCTGGTCGAGCTGGACGGCGACGTAAACGGCCACAAGTTCAGCGTGTC
CGGCGAGGGTGAGGGCGATGCCACCTACGGCAAGCTGACCCTGAAGTTCATCTGCACCACCGGCAAGCTG
CCCGTGCCCTGGCCCACCCTCGTGACCACCCTGACCTACGGCGTGCAGTGCTTCAGCCGCTACCCCGACC
ACATGAAGCAGCACGACTTCTTCAAGTCCGCCATGCCCGAAGGCTACATCCAGGAGCGCACCATCTTCTT
CAAGGACGACGGCAACTACAAGACCCGCGCCGAGGTGAAGTTCGAGGGCGACACCCTGGTGAACCGCATC
GAGCTGAAGGGCATCGACTTCAAGGAGGACGGCAACATCCTGGGGCATAAGCTGGAGTACAACTTTAACA
ACCCCCTGAACATGAATTTCGAACTGTCAGACGAAATGAAAGCACTGTTCAAAGAACCGAATGACAAGGC
ACTGAAACTGCAGGTCGACGAACAAAAACTCATCTCAGAAGAGGATCTGAATGCTGTGGGCCAGGACACG
CAGGAGGTCATCGTGGTGCCACACTCCTTGCCCTTTAAGGTGGTGGTGATCTCAGCCATCCTGGCCCTGG
TGGTGCTCACCATCATCTCCCTTATCATCCTCATCATGCTTTGGCAGAAGAAGCCACGTTAGGCGGCCGC
TTCGAGCAGACATGATAAGATACATTGATGAGTTTGGACAAACCACAACTAGAATGCAGTGAAAAAAATG
CTTTATTTGTGAAATTTGTGATGCTATTGCTTTATTTGTAACCATTATAAGCTGCAATAAACAAGTTAAC
AACAACAATTGCATTCATTTTATGTTTCAGGTTCAGGGGGAGATGTGGGAGGTTTTTTAAAGCAAGTAAA
ACCTCTACAAATGTGGTAAAATCGATAAGGATCCGGGCTGGCGTAATAGCGAAGAGGCCCGCACCGATCG
CCCTTCCCAACAGTTGCGCAGCCTGAATGGCGAATGG
[124 nt withheld, positions 2978-3101]
C
[91 nt withheld, positions 3103-3193]
A
[49 nt withheld, positions 3195-3243]
CCTTTGACGTTGGAGTCCACGTTCTTT
[37 nt withheld, positions 3271-3307]
ACCCTATCTCGGTCTATTCTTTTGATTTATAAGGGATTTTGCCGATTTCGGCCTATTGGTTAAAAAATGA
GCTGATTTAACAAAAATTTAACGCGAATTTTAACAAAATATTAACGCTTACAATTTCCTGATGCGGTATT
TTCTCCTTACGCATCTGTGCGGTATTTCACACCGCATATGGTGCACTCTCAGTACAATCTGCTCTGATGC
CGCATAGTTAAGCCAGCCCCGACACCCGCCAACACCCGCTGACGCGCCCTGACGGGCTTGTCTGCTCCCG
GCATCCGCTTACAGACAAGCTGTGACCGTCTCCGGGAGCTGCATGTGTCAGAGGTTTTCACCGTCATCAC
CGAAACGCGCGAGACGAAAGGGCCTCGTGATACGCCTATTTTTATAGGTTAATGTCATGATAATAATGGT
TTCTTAGACGTCAGGTGGCACTTTTCGGGGAAATGTGCGCGGAACCCCTATTTGTTTATTTTTCTAAATA
CATTCAAATATGTATCCGCTCATGAGACAATAACCCTGATAAATGCTTCAATAATATTGAAAAAGGAAGA
GTATGAGTATTCAACATTTCCGTGTCGCCCTTATTCCCTTTTTTGCGGCATTTTGCCTTCCTGTTTTTGC
TCACCCAGAAACGCTGGTGAAAGTAAAAGATGCTGAAGATCAGTTGGGTGCACGAGTGGGTTACATCGAA
CTGGATCTCAACAGCGGTAAGATCCTTGAGAGTTTTCGCCCCGAAGAACGTTTTCCAATGATGAGCACTT
TTAAAGTTCTGCTATGTGGCGCGGTATTATCCCGTATTGACGCCGGGCAAGAGCAACTCGGTCGCCGCAT
ACACTATTCTCAGAATGACTTGGTTGAGTACTCACCAGTCACAGAAAAGCATCTTACGGATGGCATGACA
GTAAGAGAATTATGCAGTGCTGCCATAACCATGAGTGATAACACTGCGGCCAACTTACTTCTGACAACGA
TCGGAGGACCGAAGGAGCTAACCGCTTTTTTGCACAACATGGGGGATCATGTAACTCGCCTTGATCGTTG
GGAACCGGAGCTGAATGAAGCCATACCAAACGACGAGCGTGACACCACGATGCCTGTAGCAATGGCAACA
ACGTTGCGCAAACTATTAACTGGCGAACTACTTACTCTAGCTTCCCGGCAACAATTAATAGACTGGATGG
AGGCGGATAAAGTTGCAGGACCACTTCTGCGCTCGGCCCTTCCGGCTGGCTGGTTTATTGCTGATAAATC
TGGAGCCGGTGAGCGTGGGTCTCGCGGTATCATTGCAGCACTGGGGCCAGATGGTAAGCCCTCCCGTATC
GTAGTTATCTACACGACGGGGAGTCAGGCAACTATGGATGAACGAAATAGACAGATCGCTGAGATAGGTG
CCTCACTGATTAAGCATTGGTAACTGTCAGACCAAGTTTACTCATATATACTTTAGATTGATTTAAAACT
TCATTTTTAATTTAAAAGGATCTAGGTGAAGATCCTTTTTGATAATCTCATGACCAAAATCCCTTAACGT
GAGTTTTCGTTCCACTGAGCGTCAGACCCCGTAGAAAAGATCAAAGGATCTTCTTGAGATCCTTTTTTTC
TGCGCGTAATCTGCTGCTTGCAAACAAAAAAACCACCGCTACCAGCGGTGGTTTGTTTGCCGGATCAAGA
GCTACCAACTCTTTTTCCGAAGGTAACTGGCTTCAGCAGAGCGCAGATACCAAATACTGTTCTTCTAGTG
TAGCCGTAGTTAGGCCACCACTTCAAGAACTCTGTAGCACCGCCTACATACCTCGCTCTGCTAATCCTGT
TACCAGTGGCTGCTGCCAGTGGCGATAAGTCGTGTCTTACCGGGTTGGACTCAAGACGATAGTTACCGGA
TAAGGCGCAGCGGTCGGGCTGAACGGGGGGTTCGTGCACACAGCCCAGCTTGGAGCGAACGACCTACACC
GAACTGAGATACCTACAGCGTGAGCTATGAGAAAGCGCCACGCTTCCCGAAGGGAGAAAGGCGGACAGGT
ATCCGGTAAGCGGCAGGGTCGGAACAGGAGAGCGCACGAGGGAGCTTCCAGGGGGAAACGCCTGGTATCT
TTATAGTCCTGTCGGGTTTCGCCACCTCTGACTTGAGCGTCGATTTTTGTGATGCTCGTCAGGGGGGCGG
AGCCTATGGAAAAACGCCAGCAACGCGGCCTTTTTACGGTTCCTGGCCTTT
Features (pLannotate 1.2.2; 18 found; start..end, strand, type, name):
     59..506     +  promoter       hSyn promoter: human synapsin I promoter; confers neuron-specific expression (Kügler et al., 2003)
    543..675     +  intron         chimeric intron: chimera between introns from human β-globin and immunoglobulin heavy chain genes
    720..738     +  promoter       T7 promoter: promoter for bacteriophage T7 RNA polymerase
    738..756     +  misc_feature   MCS (fragment): multiple cloning site
    829..891     +  sig_peptide    Igκ leader: leader sequence from mouse immunoglobulin κ light chain
    898..1638    +  CDS            gltI (fragment): GLTI_ECOLI - Also known as ybeJ, yzzK. Experimental evidence at protein level: Swiss-Prot protein existence level 1. Part of the ABC transporter complex GltIJKL involved in glutamate and aspartate uptake. Binds to both glutamate and aspartate. From Escherichia coli (strain K12).
   1651..2373    +  CDS            cEGFP: cEGFP is a basic (constitutively fluorescent) green fluorescent protein published in 2008, derived from Aequorea victoria.
   2386..2454    +  CDS            gltI (fragment): GLTI_ECOLI - Also known as ybeJ, yzzK. Experimental evidence at protein level: Swiss-Prot protein existence level 1. Part of the ABC transporter complex GltIJKL involved in glutamate and aspartate uptake. Binds to both glutamate and aspartate. From Escherichia coli (strain K12).
   2503..2649    +  CDS            PDGFRβ TM domain: transmembrane domain from platelet derived growth factor receptor beta
   2676..2797    -  polyA_signal   SV40 poly(A) signal: SV40 polyadenylation signal
   2820..2888    -  CDS            large T antigen (fragment): large T antigen from SV40 (simian virus 40)
   2907..2974    +  CDS            lacZα (fragment): LacZα fragment of β-galactosidase; lacZ fragment
   2978..3406    +  rep_origin     f1 ori (sequence partly withheld): f1 bacteriophage origin of replication; arrow indicates direction of (+) strand synthesis
   3434..3533    -  misc_feature   bom (fragment): basis of mobility region from pBR322
   3635..3670    -  CDS            rop (fragment): Rop protein, which maintains plasmids at low copy number; rop
   3765..3869    +  promoter       AmpR promoter: bla
   3870..4730    +  CDS            AmpR: β-lactamase; bla; confers resistance to ampicillin, carbenicillin, and related antibiotics
   4901..5489    +  rep_origin     ori: high-copy-number ColE1/pMB1/pBR322/pUC origin of replication
