[The description below was written by a language model from this plasmid's Addgene catalogue record and pLannotate feature annotations shown in this document.]
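Description:
pCI syn iGluu is a mammalian expression plasmid of about 5.5 kb, built on the Promega pCI backbone with the original CMV promoter replaced by the human synapsin I promoter to restrict expression to neurons. It is propagated in E. coli as a high-copy plasmid through a ColE1/pUC-type origin and selected with ampicillin via the β-lactamase gene. An f1 origin is also present, along with small backbone remnants (lacZα, bom and rop fragments) that have no functional role.

The payload is iGluu, a fast-kinetics variant of the genetically encoded glutamate sensor iGluSnFR. Downstream of the synapsin promoter lie the pCI chimeric β-globin/immunoglobulin intron, which supports efficient mRNA processing, and a T7 promoter that also serves as a sequencing primer site. The open reading frame begins with a mouse Igκ leader peptide that directs the protein into the secretory pathway. Next comes the E. coli glutamate/aspartate-binding protein GltI, interrupted by a GFP-derived module annotated as cEGFP, so that a large N-terminal and a short C-terminal GltI fragment flank the fluorophore. Glutamate binding is thereby coupled to a change in green fluorescence. A C-terminal Myc tag (listed in the catalogue but not annotated in the feature tables) and the PDGFRβ transmembrane domain anchor the sensor on the extracellular face of the membrane, and an SV40 polyadenylation signal ends the transcription unit.

The defining mutation is recorded as Ser72 to Thr in the catalogue fields but as S73T in the depositor comments, a numbering discrepancy the record does not resolve. The depositor and sequencing-derived records agree closely in size and layout. The construct is intended for imaging synaptic glutamate release in neurons, including at high firing frequencies.
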