Addgene plasmid #106122: pCI syn iGluu
Purpose: Fast indicator for synaptic glutamate imaging (synapsin promoter)
Depositing lab: Katalin Torok. Depositing organization: City, University of London. Publication: Ultrafast glutamate sensors resolve high-frequency release at Schaffer collateral synapses. Helassa N, Durst CD, Coates C, Kerruth S, Arif U, Schulze C, Wiegert JS, Geeves M, Oertner TG, Torok K. Proc Natl Acad Sci U S A. 2018 May 7. pii: 1720648115. doi: 10.1073/pnas.1720648115. PubMed 29735711.
Backbone
  Vector backbone: pCI
  Backbone manufacturer: Promega
  Backbone size w/o insert (bp): 4000
  Total vector size (bp): 5526
  Modifications to backbone: CMV promoter replaced by synapsin promoter
  Vector type: Mammalian Expression
Growth in bacteria
  Bacterial resistance: Ampicillin, 100 μg/mL
  Growth temperature: 37°C
  Growth strain: DH5alpha
  Copy number: High Copy
Gene/Insert
  Gene/Insert name: iGluSnFR S72T variant (alt name: iGluu)
  Species: Escherichia coli (strain K12)
  Insert size (bp): 1570
  Mutation: Changed Ser 72 to Thr
  GenBank ID: 21239023 21239023
  Promoter: synapsin
  Tag / fusion protein: PDGFR (C terminal on insert); Myc (C terminal on insert)
  Cloning method: Restriction Enzyme; 5′ cloning site NcoI (not destroyed); 3′ cloning site NotI (not destroyed)
  Sequencing primers: 5′ T7 forward
Terms and licenses: Academic/Nonprofit Terms; Industry Terms: Not Available to Industry
Depositor comments: pCI syn iGluu is the S73T variant of pCI syn iGluSnFR. (iGluSnFR was created by Marvin et al.2013) bioRxiv: https://doi.org/10.1101/233494
How to cite: pCI syn iGluu was a gift from Katalin Torok (Addgene plasmid # 106122 ; http://n2t.net/addgene:106122 ; RRID:Addgene_106122)
